>Addgene plasmid #73271 | pCfB2899(X-2 MarkerFree) | depositor full sequence | sequence record 165975 | Full plasmid sequence
ACCAATGCTTAATCAGTGAGGCACCTATCTCAGCGATCTGTCTATTTCGTTCATCCATAGTTGCCTGACT
CCCCGTCGTGTAGATAACTACGATACGGGAGGGCTTACCATCTGGCCCCAGCGCTGCGATGATACCGCGA
GAACCACGCTCACCGGCTCCGGATTTATCAGCAATAAACCAGCCAGCCGGAAGGGCCGAGCGCAGAAGTG
GTCCTGCAACTTTATCCGCCTCCATCCAGTCTATTAATTGTTGCCGGGAAGCTAGAGTAAGTAGTTCGCC
AGTTAATAGTTTGCGCAACGTTGTTGCCATCGCTACAGGCATCGTGGTGTCACGCTCGTCGTTTGGTATG
GCTTCATTCAGCTCCGGTTCCCAACGATCAAGGCGAGTTACATGATCCCCCATGTTGTGCAAAAAAGCGG
TTAGCTCCTTCGGTCCTCCGATCGTTGTCAGAAGTAAGTTGGCCGCAGTGTTATCACTCATGGTTATGGC
AGCACTGCATAATTCTCTTACTGTCATGCCATCCGTAAGATGCTTTTCTGTGACTGGTGAGTACTCAACC
AAGTCATTCTGAGAATAGTGTATGCGGCGACCGAGTTGCTCTTGCCCGGCGTCAATACGGGATAATACCG
CGCCACATAGCAGAACTTTAAAAGTGCTCATCATTGGAAAACGTTCTTCGGGGCGAAAACTCTCAAGGAT
CTTACCGCTGTTGAGATCCAGTTCGATGTAACCCACTCGTGCACCCAACTGATCTTCAGCATCTTTTACT
TTCACCAGCGTTTCTGGGTGAGCAAAAACAGGAAGGCAAAATGCCGCAAAAAAGGGAATAAGGGCGACAC
GGAAATGTTGAATACTCATATTCTTCCTTTTTCAATATTATTGAAGCATTTATCAGGGTTATTGTCTCAT
GAGCGGATACATATTTGAATGTATTTAGAAAAATAAACAAATAGGGGTCAGTGTTACAACCAATTAACCA
ATTCTGAACATTATCGCGAGCCCATTTATACCTGAATATGGCTCATAACACCCCTTGTTTGCCTGGCGGC
AGTAGCGCGGTGGTCCCACCTGACCCCATGCCGAACTCAGAAGTGAAACGCCGTAGCGCCGATGGTAGTG
TGGGGACTCCCCATGCGAGAGTAGGGAACTGCCAGGCATCAAATAAAACGAAAGGCTCAGTCGAAAGACT
GGGCCTTTCGCCCGGGCTAATTATGGGGTGTCGCCCTTATTCGACTCTATAGTGAAGTTCCTATTCTCTA
GAAAGTATAGGAACTTCTGAAGTGGGGATTTAAATGCGGCCGCGCTGAGGGTTTAATCGTCTATGAGGAG
ACTGTTAGTTGGATATCAGTAATGAGACGAAAAAGCTCGAAATGAATGGATATATTCTTTTTGCTACTGG
CAACTGTTGAATATTTAATGTTAAAACAAACTAACTGAGGTATATTCGTATCTGTATGTACACATATACT
ATATACAGGAAAAGATAAGCAAGAGAGAGGATATCAACTACGAGAGCGATCGATTATATATCAAAAGCTG
TCCGCTTTGCCACCCATAATCGGCGCTTAGTTTCGGAGTTCAATCATAATTCTACCACCTTACACTCAAC
TTACTCTTTAACTCCTATAGTATAATATCGCCACTGACCCCATATTAAAAAATTTTTTTGCTCGATCTTC
TATCCTCTTTAGGTTAATTGTCGCTGTTATTGTCTAGATTTTTTCTCGGAGATGGCGCATCTATTTGCCG
TCAAAAGATCCTCTCATACCATATTAAGTAAATTGCCTCCATTTCTTTTTCCTCGGGCAGAGAAACTCGC
AGGCAACTTGCTCTCGAAGTGGTCACGTATTAAGTCCTCAGCGAGCTCGCATGGAATGCGTGCGATGAGC
GACCTCATGCTATACCTGAGAAAGCAACCTGACCTACAGGAAAGAGTTACTCAAGAATAAGAATTTTCGT
TTTAAAACCTAAGAGTCACTTTAAAATTTGTATACACTTATTTTTTTTATAACTTATTTAATAATAAAAA
TCATAAATCATAAGAAATTCGCTTATTTAGAAGTGTCAACAACGTATCTACCAACGGAATGCGTGCGATC
GCGTGCATTCATCCGCTCTAACCGAAAAGGAAGGAGTTAGACAACCTGAAGTCTAGGTCCCTATTTATTT
TTTTATAGTTATGTTAGTATTAAGAACGTTATTTATATTTCAAATTTTTCTTTTTTTTCTGTACAGACGC
GTGTACGCATGTAACATTATACTGAAAACCTTGCTTGAGAAGGTTTTGGGACGCTCGAAGATCGCGTCCC
AATTCGCCCTATAGTGAGTCGTATTACGCGCGCTCACTGGCCGTCGTTTTACAACGTCGTGACTGGGAAA
ACCCTGGCGTTACCCCTGCAGGACTAGTGCTGAGGCATTAATCCTGCATAATCGGCCTCACAGAGGGATC
CCGTTACCCATCTATGCTGAAGATTTATCATACTATTCCTCCGCTCGTTTCTTTTTTCAGTGAGGTGTGT
CGTGAAAGAAAACCCACAATTAAACTTTCAACAACCGGGCGACTAGGAAGAGAGTAGTGGGCGCGGATGA
CGAAGGCTAAGGTCACTTCTTCGTTTCCTTTATTGGGGTTTCCGTGTAGCCTTCCCCTGAATAGTGTGGG
ACGTTTTATGAGAAGCCGTAAGAAATAGGCAAATTGAGTTATGACAAGTAGACATGATGCCGCAGCCTTG
CCTGACTTTACGTCTCCTTCATGAATAAGTTTTTCTATCGAGTTCTTTTCCTTTTTTCGCCTTAATTAGC
TCAATTAAGCCTGTCCTCACTACTTTTCTTTTTCTTATCGGCTTTGTGCCACACCTAACCTTCGAATGCT
GTTTTATTCCGTTCTTACATGGGATGGTAATGCCTTGGCGAGATTAAGACCTCAGCGCGGCCGCAAATTT
AAATAAAATGAAGTGAAGTTCCTATACTTTCTAGAGAATAGGAACTTCTATAGTGAGTCGAATAAGGGCG
ACACAAAATTTATTCTAAATGCATAATAAATACTGATAACATCTTATAGTTTGTATTATATTTTGTATTA
TCGTTGACATGTATAATTTTGATATCAAAAACTGATTTTCCCTTTATTATTTTCGAGATTTATTTTCTTA
ATTCTCTTTAACAAACTAGAAATATTGTATATACAAAAAATCATAAATAATAGATGAATAGTTTAATTAT
AGGTGTTCATCAATCGAAAAAGCAACGTATCTTATTTAAAGTGCGTTGCTTTTTTCTCATTTATAAGGTT
AAATAATTCTCATATATCAAGCAAAGTGACAGGCGCCCTTAAATATTCTGACAAATGCTCTTTCCCTAAA
CTCCCCCCATAAAAAAACCCGCCGAAGCGGGTTTTTACGTTATTTGCGGATTAACGATTACTCGTTATCA
GAACCGCCCAGGGGGCCCGAGCTTAAGACTGGCCGTCGTTTTACAACACAGAAAGAGTTTGTAGAAACGC
AAAAAGGCCATCCGTCAGGGGCCTTCTGCTTAGTTTGATGCCTGGCAGTTCCCTACTCTCGCCTTCCGCT
TCCTCGCTCACTGACTCGCTGCGCTCGGTCGTTCGGCTGCGGCGAGCGGTATCAGCTCACTCAAAGGCGG
TAATACGGTTATCCACAGAATCAGGGGATAACGCAGGAAAGAACATGTGAGCAAAAGGCCAGCAAAAGGC
CAGGAACCGTAAAAAGGCCGCGTTGCTGGCGTTTTTCCATAGGCTCCGCCCCCCTGACGAGCATCACAAA
AATCGACGCTCAAGTCAGAGGTGGCGAAACCCGACAGGACTATAAAGATACCAGGCGTTTCCCCCTGGAA
GCTCCCTCGTGCGCTCTCCTGTTCCGACCCTGCCGCTTACCGGATACCTGTCCGCCTTTCTCCCTTCGGG
AAGCGTGGCGCTTTCTCATAGCTCACGCTGTAGGTATCTCAGTTCGGTGTAGGTCGTTCGCTCCAAGCTG
GGCTGTGTGCACGAACCCCCCGTTCAGCCCGACCGCTGCGCCTTATCCGGTAACTATCGTCTTGAGTCCA
ACCCGGTAAGACACGACTTATCGCCACTGGCAGCAGCCACTGGTAACAGGATTAGCAGAGCGAGGTATGT
AGGCGGTGCTACAGAGTTCTTGAAGTGGTGGGCTAACTACGGCTACACTAGAAGAACAGTATTTGGTATC
TGCGCTCTGCTGAAGCCAGTTACCTTCGGAAAAAGAGTTGGTAGCTCTTGATCCGGCAAACAAACCACCG
CTGGTAGCGGTGGTTTTTTTGTTTGCAAGCAGCAGATTACGCGCAGAAAAAAAGGATCTCAAGAAGATCC
TTTGATCTTTTCTACGGGGTCTGACGCTCAGTGGAACGACGCGCGCGTAACTCACGTTAAGGGATTTTGG
TCATGAGCTTGCGCCGTCCCGTCAAGTCAGCGTAATGCTCTGCTTTT
Features (pLannotate 1.2.2; 14 found; start..end, strand, type, name):
    862..958     -  promoter       AmpR promoter (fragment): bla
    988..1012    -  CDS            KanR (fragment): aminoglycoside phosphotransferase; aph(3')-Ia; confers resistance to kanamycin
   1041..1156    +  ncRNA          5S rRNA: Accession: RF00001 - 5S ribosomal RNA
   1160..1200    +  terminator     rrnB T1 terminator (fragment): transcription terminator T1 from the E. coli rrnB gene
   1244..1277    +  protein_bind   FRT (minimal): supports FLP-mediated excision but not integration (Turan and Bode, 2011) FLP recombinase from the Saccharomyces cerevisiae 2μ plasmid
   1887..2052    -  terminator     ADH1 terminator: S. cerevisiae ADH1; transcription terminator for the S. cerevisiae alcohol dehydrogenase 1 (ADH1) gene
   2111..2300    +  terminator     CYC1 terminator: S. cerevisiae CYC1; transcription terminator for CYC1
   2318..2336    -  promoter       T7 promoter: promoter for bacteriophage T7 RNA polymerase
   2344..2395    +  CDS            lacZα (fragment): LacZα fragment of β-galactosidase; lacZ fragment
   2955..2988    -  protein_bind   FRT (minimal): supports FLP-mediated excision but not integration (Turan and Bode, 2011) FLP recombinase from the Saccharomyces cerevisiae 2μ plasmid
   3458..3477    +  CDS            lacZα (fragment): LacZα fragment of β-galactosidase; lacZ fragment
   3502..3519    -  terminator     rrnB T2 terminator (fragment): transcription terminator T2 from the E. coli rrnB gene
   3744..4332    -  rep_origin     ori: high-copy-number ColE1/pMB1/pBR322/pUC origin of replication
   4456..859     -  CDS            AmpR (across the origin): β-lactamase; bla; confers resistance to ampicillin, carbenicillin, and related antibiotics
