[The description below was written by a language model from this plasmid's Addgene catalogue record and pLannotate feature annotations shown in this document.]
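Description:
pCfB2899(X-2 MarkerFree) is an empty backbone from the EasyClone-MarkerFree toolkit, a set of integrative vectors for introducing genes into the Saccharomyces cerevisiae genome without a yeast selection marker. It targets the X-2 site on chromosome X. It was derived from pCfB0126 (pX-2-DR-KlURA3) by amplifying the parent plasmid outward from either side of the selection marker and religating, so the marker is gone. The PAM sites within the integration homology regions were then removed by site-directed mutagenesis, which should prevent Cas9 from re-cutting the locus once the cassette has integrated. In E. coli the roughly 4.5 kb plasmid is maintained at high copy by a ColE1/pUC-type origin and selected with ampicillin through the β-lactamase gene. No yeast origin or auxotrophic marker is annotated, consistent with a vector that persists in yeast only through chromosomal integration.

The central feature of the annotated sequence is a pair of S. cerevisiae terminators, ADH1 and CYC1, placed on opposite strands with a short gap between them. This arrangement fits the stated design: one or two genes with their promoters are inserted between the terminators, forming divergent expression units, each ending at its own terminator. No promoter or coding insert is present in the backbone, and the record gives restriction enzyme cloning as the method without naming the sites. The X-2 homology arms themselves are not annotated, although unannotated stretches lie on both sides of the terminator pair. The remaining hits, namely two minimal FRT sites, a T7 promoter, and small fragments of lacZα, KanR, 5S rRNA and the rrnB terminators, appear to be leftovers from earlier vectors, and the record assigns them no function. The plasmid is typically used with CRISPR-Cas9 cleavage of the X-2 locus for marker-less strain engineering.
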