Addgene plasmid #73271: pCfB2899(X-2 MarkerFree)
Purpose: (Empty Backbone) EasyClone-MarkerFree backbone vector for the addition of 1 or 2 genes and promoters for integration into site X-2 (Chr X: 194944..195980)
Depositing lab: Irina Borodina. Depositing organization: Danmarks Tekniske Universitet. Publication: EasyClone-MarkerFree: A vector toolkit for marker-less integration of genes into Saccharomyces cerevisiae via CRISPR-Cas9. Jessop-Fabre MM, Jakociunas T, Stovicek V, Dai Z, Jensen MK, Keasling JD, Borodina I. Biotechnol J. 2016 Aug;11(8):1110-7. doi: 10.1002/biot.201600147. Epub 2016 Jun 23. PubMed 27166612.
Backbone
  Vector backbone: pCfB0126 (pX-2-DR-KlURA3)
  Backbone manufacturer: DTU
  Backbone size (bp): 4458
  Modifications to backbone: The pCfB2899 vector was created by amplifying the pCfB0126 with primers that were designed to attach to either side of the selection markers, creating a fragment that no longer contained the marker. These fragments were then ligated to form the marker-less vectors. The PAM sites in the integration regions were removed by site-directed mutagenesis.
  Vector type: Yeast Expression, CRISPR, Synthetic Biology
Growth in bacteria
  Bacterial resistance: Ampicillin, 100 μg/mL
  Growth temperature: 37°C
  Growth strain: DH5alpha
  Copy number: High Copy
Gene/Insert
  Cloning method: Restriction Enzyme
Terms and licenses: Academic/Nonprofit Terms; Industry Terms: Not Available to Industry
How to cite: pCfB2899(X-2 MarkerFree) was a gift from Irina Borodina (Addgene plasmid # 73271 ; http://n2t.net/addgene:73271 ; RRID:Addgene_73271)
