>Addgene plasmid #73271 | pCfB2899(X-2 MarkerFree) | addgene partial sequence | sequence record 165972 | pNI-Rev 5'-CGTTGCTTTTTCGATTGATG-3'
TCTATTATTTATGATTTTTTGTATATACAATATTTCTAGTTTGTTAAAGAGAATTAAGAAAATAAATCTC
GAAAATAATAAAGGGAAAATCAGTTTTTGATATCAAAATTATACATGTCAACGATAATACAAAATATAAT
ACAAACTATAAGATGTTATCAGTATTTATTATGCATTTAGAATAAATTTTGTGTCGCCCTTATTCGACTC
ACTATAGAAGTTCCTATTCTCTAGAAAGTATAGGAACTTCACTTCATTTTATTTAAATTTGCGGCCGCGC
TGAGGTCTTAATCTCGCCAAGGCATTACCATCCCATGTAAGAACGGAATAAAACAGCATTCGAAGGTTAG
GTGTGGCACAAAGCCGATAAGAAAAAGAAAAGTAGTGAGGACAGGCTTAATTGAGCTAATTAAGGCGAAA
AAAGGAAAAGAACTCGATAGAAAAACTTATTCATGAAGGAGACGTAAAGTCAGGCAAGGCTGCGGCATCA
TGTCTACTTGTCATAACTCAATTTGCCTATTTCTTACGGCTTCTCATAAAACGTCCCACACTATTCAGGG
GAAGGCTACACGGAAACCCCAATAAAGGAAACGAAGAAGTGACCTTAGCCTTCGTCATCCGCGCCCACTA
CTCTCTTCCTAGTCGCCCGGTTGTTGAAAGTTTAATTGTGGGTTTTCTTTCACGACACACCTCACTGAAA
AAAGAAACGAGCGGAGGAATAGTATGATAAATCTTCAGCATAGATGGGTAACGGGATCCCTCTGTGAGGC
CGATTATGCAGGATTAATGCCTCAGCACTAGTCCTGCAGGGGTAACGCCAGGGTTTTCCCAGTCACGACG
TTGTAAAACGACGGCCAGTGAGCGCGCGTAATACGACTCACTATAGGGCGAATTGGGACGCGATCTTCGA
GCGTCCCAAAACCTTCTCAAGCAAGGTTTTCAGTATAATGTTACATGCGTACACGCGTC
