>Addgene plasmid #73271 | pCfB2899(X-2 MarkerFree) | addgene partial sequence | sequence record 165974 | pENTR-R 5'-ATGGCTCATAACACCCCTTG-3'
GGTCCCACCTGACCCCATGCCGAACTCAGAAGTGAAACGCCGTAGCGCCGATGGTAGTGTGGGGACTCCC
CATGCGAGAGTAGGGAACTGCCAGGCATCAAATAAAACGAAAGGCTCAGTCGAAAGACTGGGCCTTTCGC
CCGGGCTAATTATGGGGTGTCGCCCTTATTCGACTCTATAGTGAAGTTCCTATTCTCTAGAAAGTATAGG
AACTTCTGAAGTGGGGATTTAAATGCGGCCGCGCTGAGGGTTTAATCGTCTATGAGGAGACTGTTAGTTG
GATATCAGTAATGAGACGAAAAAGCTCGAAATGAATGGATATATTCTTTTTGCTACTGGCAACTGTTGAA
TATTTAATGTTAAAACAAACTAACTGAGGTATATTCGTATCTGTATGTACACATATACTATATACAGGAA
AAGATAAGCAAGAGAGAGGATATCAACTACGAGAGCGATCGATTATATATCAAAAGCTGTCCGCTTTGCC
ACCCATAATCGGCGCTTAGTTTCGGAGTTCAATCATAATTCTACCACCTTACACTCAACTTACTCTTTAA
CTCCTATAGTATAATATCGCCACTGACCCCATATTAAAAAATTTTTTTGCTCGATCTTCTATCCTCTTTA
GGTTAATTGTCGCTGTTATTGTCTAGATTTTTTCTCGGAGATGGCGCATCTATTTGCCGTCAAAAGATCC
TCTCATACCATATTAAGTAAATTGCCTCCATTTCTTTTTCCTCGGGCAGAGAAACTCGCAGGCAACTTGC
TCTCGAAGTGGTCACGTATTAAGTCCTCAGCGAGCTCGCATGGAATGCGTGCGATGAGCGACCTCATGCT
ATACCTGAGAAAGCAACCTGACCTACAGGAAAGAGTTACTCAAGAATAAGAATTTTCGTTTTAAAACCTA
AGAGTCACT
